Addgene plasmid #185761: SFFV-SMASH-NTERM-GFP
Purpose: Degron-GFP fusion plasmid with restriction sites BamH1 and EcoR1 around GFP for subcloning
Depositing lab: Alessandra Ianari & William Sellers. Depositing organization: Broad Institute. Publication: Systematic profiling of conditional degron tag technologies for target validation studies. Bondeson DP, Mullin-Bernstein Z, Oliver S, Skipper TA, Atack TC, Bick N, Ching M, Guirguis AA, Kwon J, Langan C, Millson D, Paolella BR, Tran K, Wie SJ, Vazquez F, Tothova Z, Golub TR, Sellers WR, Ianari A. Nat Commun. 2022 Sep 20;13(1):5495. doi: 10.1038/s41467-022-33246-4. PubMed 36127368.
Backbone
  Vector backbone: SFFV-SMASH-NTERM
  Vector type: Lentiviral
  Selectable markers: Puromycin
Growth in bacteria
  Bacterial resistance: Ampicillin, 100 μg/mL
  Growth temperature: 30°C
  Growth strain: NEB Stable
  Copy number: High Copy
Gene/Insert
  Gene/Insert name: GFP
  Species: Other
  Insert size (bp): 730
  Mutation: none
  Promoter: SFFV
  Tag / fusion protein: V5, SMASh (N terminal on insert)
  Cloning method: Restriction Enzyme; 5′ cloning site BamH1 (not destroyed); 3′ cloning site EcoR1 (not destroyed)
Terms and licenses: Academic/Nonprofit Terms; Industry Terms: Not Available to Industry
How to cite: SFFV-SMASH-NTERM-GFP was a gift from Alessandra Ianari & William Sellers (Addgene plasmid # 185761 ; http://n2t.net/addgene:185761 ; RRID:Addgene_185761)
