[The description below was written by a language model from this plasmid's Addgene catalogue record and pLannotate feature annotations shown in this document.]
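Description:
SFFV-SMASH-NTERM-GFP is a third-generation-style, self-inactivating HIV-1 lentiviral transfer plasmid of about 8.9 kb that expresses GFP fused at its N terminus to the SMASh conditional degron. It is propagated in E. coli through a high-copy ColE1/pUC origin with ampicillin selection (AmpR), and the backbone also carries an f1 ori, an SV40 ori and remnants of lac/lacZα and T3/T7 promoter elements. The viral portion comprises an RSV promoter driving a truncated 5' LTR, the Ψ packaging signal with a gag fragment, the RRE, a cPPT/CTS, WPRE and a ΔU3 3' LTR followed by an SV40 poly(A) signal. Together these allow Rev-dependent packaging of the genome and leave the integrated provirus without LTR promoter activity.

Within the provirus, the SFFV promoter is the only internal promoter annotated. It lies upstream of the puromycin N-acetyltransferase gene (pac), a hepatitis C virus polyprotein fragment that corresponds to the protease-based SMASh module, a V5 epitope tag and EGFP, all in the same orientation. This layout suggests that the puromycin marker and the tagged reporter come from a single transcript, although the table does not annotate the element that links pac to the downstream coding region. SMASh normally removes itself from the fusion partner through its HCV protease activity. Adding an HCV protease inhibitor blocks that cleavage, so newly made protein keeps the degron and is degraded.

The GFP insert is flanked by intact BamHI and EcoRI sites, so it can be swapped for a gene of interest. The plasmid therefore serves both as a fluorescent reporter for measuring degron performance and as a subcloning template, and it was deposited as part of a systematic comparison of conditional degron tags for target validation.
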