Features (pLannotate 1.2.2; 30 found; start..end, strand, type, name):
      1..93      +  CDS            lacI (fragment): lac repressor; lacI; The lac repressor binds to the lac operator to inhibit transcription in E. coli. This inhibition can be relieved by adding lactose or isopropyl-β-D-thiogalactopyranoside (IPTG).
    106..127     +  protein_bind   CAP binding site: CAP binding activates transcription in the presence of cAMP. E. coli catabolite activator protein
    142..172     +  promoter       lac promoter: promoter for the E. coli lac operon
    180..196     +  protein_bind   lac operator: The lac repressor binds to the lac operator to inhibit transcription in E. coli. This inhibition can be relieved by adding lactose or isopropyl-β-D-thiogalactopyranoside (IPTG). lac repressor encoded by lacI
    241..259     +  promoter       T3 promoter: promoter for bacteriophage T3 RNA polymerase
    287..513     +  promoter       RSV promoter: Rous sarcoma virus enhancer/promoter
    514..694     +  LTR            5' LTR (truncated): truncated 5' long terminal repeat (LTR) from HIV-1
    741..866     +  misc_feature   HIV-1 Ψ: packaging signal of human immunodeficiency virus type 1
    850..1213    +  CDS            HIV-1 gag (fragment): gag protein from human immunodeficiency virus 1; gag
   1359..1592    +  misc_feature   RRE: The Rev response element (RRE) of HIV-1 allows for Rev-dependent mRNA export from the nucleus to the cytoplasm.
   1969..1995    +  CDS            Rev (fragment): human immunodeficiency virus 1 (HIV-1) Rev protein; rev; enhances nuclear export of unspliced and incompletely spliced viral mRNAs
   2023..2424    +  promoter       SFFV promoter: spleen focus-forming virus long terminal repeat (LTR) promoter
   2434..2457    +  misc_feature   MCS (fragment): pBluescript multiple cloning site
   2488..3084    +  CDS            pac: PUAC_STRAD - Protein predicted: Swiss-Prot protein existence level 4. Detoxification of puromycin. From Streptomyces alboniger.
   3151..3729    +  CDS            POLG_HCV77 (fragment): Experimental evidence at protein level: Swiss-Prot protein existence level 1. [RNA-directed RNA polymerase]: RNA-dependent RNA polymerase that performs primer-template recognition and RNA synthesis during viral replication. From Hepatitis C virus genotype 1a (isolate H77) (HCV).
   3997..4038    +  CDS            V5 tag: epitope tag from simian virus 5
   4096..4809    +  CDS            EGFP: EGFP is a basic (constitutively fluorescent) green fluorescent protein published in 1996, derived from Aequorea victoria. It is reported to be a rapidly-maturing weak dimer with moderate acid sensitivity.
   4887..5004    +  misc_feature   cPPT/CTS: central polypurine tract and central termination sequence of HIV-1
   5048..5067    +  intron         EF-1α intron A (fragment): truncated intron upstream of the start codon of human EF-1α
   5083..5671    +  misc_feature   WPRE: woodchuck hepatitis virus posttranscriptional regulatory element
   5722..5741    +  misc_feature   cPPT/CTS (fragment): central polypurine tract and central termination sequence of HIV-1
   5743..5976    +  LTR            3' LTR (ΔU3): self-inactivating 3' long terminal repeat (LTR) from HIV-1
   6054..6175    +  polyA_signal   SV40 poly(A) signal: SV40 polyadenylation signal
   6215..6350    +  rep_origin     SV40 ori: SV40 origin of replication
   6371..6389    -  promoter       T7 promoter: promoter for bacteriophage T7 RNA polymerase
   6397..6552    +  CDS            lacZα (fragment): LacZα fragment of β-galactosidase; lacZ fragment
   6557..6985    +  rep_origin     f1 ori (sequence partly withheld): f1 bacteriophage origin of replication; arrow indicates direction of (+) strand synthesis
   7038..7142    +  promoter       AmpR promoter: bla
   7143..8003    +  CDS            AmpR: β-lactamase; bla; confers resistance to ampicillin, carbenicillin, and related antibiotics
   8174..8762    +  rep_origin     ori: high-copy-number ColE1/pMB1/pBR322/pUC origin of replication
>Addgene plasmid #185761 | SFFV-SMASH-NTERM-GFP | addgene full sequence | sequence record 372469 | Addgene NGS Result
GCGCCCAATACGCAAACCGCCTCTCCCCGCGCGTTGGCCGATTCATTAATGCAGCTGGCACGACAGGTTT
CCCGACTGGAAAGCGGGCAGTGAGCGCAACGCAATTAATGTGAGTTAGCTCACTCATTAGGCACCCCAGG
CTTTACACTTTATGCTTCCGGCTCGTATGTTGTGTGGAATTGTGAGCGGATAACAATTTCACACAGGAAA
CAGCTATGACCATGATTACGCCAAGCGCGCAATTAACCCTCACTAAAGGGAACAAAAGCTGGAGCTGCAA
GCTTAATGTAGTCTTATGCAATACTCTTGTAGTCTTGCAACATGGTAACGATGAGTTAGCAACATGCCTT
ACAAGGAGAGAAAAAGCACCGTGCATGCCGATTGGTGGAAGTAAGGTGGTACGATCGTGCCTTATTAGGA
AGGCAACAGACGGGTCTGACATGGATTGGACGAACCACTGAATTGCCGCATTGCAGAGATATTGTATTTA
AGTGCCTAGCTCGATACATAAACGGGTCTCTCTGGTTAGACCAGATCTGAGCCTGGGAGCTCTCTGGCTA
ACTAGGGAACCCACTGCTTAAGCCTCAATAAAGCTTGCCTTGAGTGCTTCAAGTAGTGTGTGCCCGTCTG
TTGTGTGACTCTGGTAACTAGAGATCCCTCAGACCCTTTTAGTCAGTGTGGAAAATCTCTAGCAGTGGCG
CCCGAACAGGGACTTGAAAGCGAAAGGGAAACCAGAGGAGCTCTCTCGACGCAGGACTCGGCTTGCTGAA
GCGCGCACGGCAAGAGGCGAGGGGCGGCGACTGGTGAGTACGCCAAAAATTTTGACTAGCGGAGGCTAGA
AGGAGAGAGATGGGTGCGAGAGCGTCAGTATTAAGCGGGGGAGAATTAGATCGCGATGGGAAAAAATTCG
GTTAAGGCCAGGGGGAAAGAAAAAATATAAATTAAAACATATAGTATGGGCAAGCAGGGAGCTAGAACGA
TTCGCAGTTAATCCTGGCCTGTTAGAAACATCAGAAGGCTGTAGACAAATACTGGGACAGCTACAACCAT
CCCTTCAGACAGGATCAGAAGAACTTAGATCATTATATAATACAGTAGCAACCCTCTATTGTGTGCATCA
AAGGATAGAGATAAAAGACACCAAGGAAGCTTTAGACAAGATAGAGGAAGAGCAAAACAAAAGTAAGACC
ACCGCACAGCAAGCGGCCGCTGATCTTCAGACCTGGAGGAGGAGATATGAGGGACAATTGGAGAAGTGAA
TTATATAAATATAAAGTAGTAAAAATTGAACCATTAGGAGTAGCACCCACCAAGGCAAAGAGAAGAGTGG
TGCAGAGAGAAAAAAGAGCAGTGGGAATAGGAGCTTTGTTCCTTGGGTTCTTGGGAGCAGCAGGAAGCAC
TATGGGCGCAGCGTCAATGACGCTGACGGTACAGGCCAGACAATTATTGTCTGGTATAGTGCAGCAGCAG
AACAATTTGCTGAGGGCTATTGAGGCGCAACAGCATCTGTTGCAACTCACAGTCTGGGGCATCAAGCAGC
TCCAGGCAAGAATCCTGGCTGTGGAAAGATACCTAAAGGATCAACAGCTCCTGGGGATTTGGGGTTGCTC
TGGAAAACTCATTTGCACCACTGCTGTGCCTTGGAATGCTAGTTGGAGTAATAAATCTCTGGAACAGATT
TGGAATCACACGACCTGGATGGAGTGGGACAGAGAAATTAACAATTACACAAGCTTAATACACTCCTTAA
TTGAAGAATCGCAAAACCAGCAAGAAAAGAATGAACAAGAATTATTGGAATTAGATAAATGGGCAAGTTT
GTGGAATTGGTTTAACATAACAAATTGGCTGTGGTATATAAAATTATTCATAATGATAGTAGGAGGCTTG
GTAGGTTTAAGAATAGTTTTTGCTGTACTTTCTATAGTGAATAGAGTTAGGCAGGGATATTCACCATTAT
CGTTTCAGACCCACCTCCCAACCCCGAGGGGACCCTATTCCAGCACATATGAGCTAGCTGCAGTAACGCC
ATTTTGCAAGGCATGGAAAAATACCAAACCAAGAATAGAGAAGTTCAGATCAAGGGCGGGTACATGAAAA
TAGCTAACGTTGGGCCAAACAGGATATCTGCGGTGAGCAGTTTCGGCCCCGGCCCGGGGCCAAGAACAGA
TGGTCACCGCAGTTTCGGCCCCGGCCCGAGGCCAAGAACAGATGGTCCCCAGATATGGCCCAACCCTCAG
CAGTTTCTTAAGACCCATCAGATGTTTCCAGGCTCCCCCAAGGACCTGAAATGACCCTGCGCCTTATTTG
AATTAACCAATCAGCCTGCTTCTCGCTTCTGTTCGCGCGCTTCTGCTTCCCGAGCTCTATAAAAGAGCTC
ACAACCCCTCACTCGGCGCGCCAGTCCTCCGACAGACTGAGTCGGCCGGTCGAATCAAGCTTATCGATAC
CGTCGACTCCGGAATAGCCACCATAGCCACCGCCACCATGACCGAGTACAAGCCAACTGTCCGCTTGGCA
ACCCGCGACGATGTGCCCAGGGCCGTCCGCACGCTGGCTGCTGCCTTCGCCGACTACCCAGCCACCCGCC
ACACCGTGGACCCGGACCGCCACATCGAGCGCGTCACCGAGCTGCAGGAGCTCTTCCTCACCCGAGTTGG
CCTTGACATTGGCAAGGTCTGGGTGGCGGACGACGGTGCTGCCGTGGCCGTCTGGACCACCCCCGAGTCG
GTCGAGGCTGGCGCCGTGTTCGCCGAGATCGGGCCGCGCATGGCCGAGCTTTCGGGCTCCCGGTTGGCTG
CCCAACAGCAGATGGAGGGGCTGTTGGCACCCCACCGCCCCAAGGAGCCGGCCTGGTTCCTGGCCACAGT
TGGTGTCTCTCCCGACCACCAGGGCAAGGGCCTGGGCAGCGCCGTGGTGCTGCCTGGGGTCGAGGCTGCC
GAGCGCGCTGGCGTCCCTGCCTTCCTGGAGACCTCTGCCCCTCGCAACTTGCCCTTCTACGAGCGCCTGG
GCTTCACCGTCACCGCGGACGTCGAGGTGCCCGAGGGGCCGCGCACCTGGTGCATGACCCGCAAGCCTGG
GGCAGGCTCCGGAGCCACCAACTTTTCCCTGCTGAAGCAGGCTGGCGACGTCGAGGAGAACCCTGGCCCT
GCGCCCATCACGGCGTACGCCCAGCAGACGAGAGGCCTCCTAGGGTGTATAATCACCAGCCTGACTGGCC
GGGACAAAAACCAAGTGGAGGGTGAGGTCCAGATCGTGTCAACTGCTACCCAAACCTTCCTGGCAACGTG
CATCAATGGGGTATGCTGGGCAGTCTACCACGGGGCCGGAACGAGGACCATCGCATCACCCAAGGGTCCT
GTCATCCAGATGTATACCAATGTGGACCAAGACCTTGTGGGCTGGCCCGCTCCTCAAGGTTCCCGCTCAT
TGACACCCTGTACCTGCGGCTCCTCGGACCTTTACCTGGTCACGAGGCACGCCGATGTCATTCCCGTGCG
CCGGCGAGGTGATAGCAGGGGTAGCCTGCTTTCGCCCCGGCCCATTTCCTACTTGAAAGGCTCCTCGGGG
GGTCCGCTGTTGTGCCCCGCGGGACACGCCGTGGGCCTATTCAGGGCCGCGGTGTGCACCCGTGGAGTGG
CTAAAGCGGTGGACTTTATCCCTGTGGAGAACCTAGAGACAACCATGAGATCCCCGGTGTTCACGGACAA
CTCCTCTCCACCAGCAGTCACCCTGACGCACCCAATCACCAAAATCGATACCAAATACATCATGACATGC
ATGTCGGCCGACCTGGAGGTCGTCACGAGCACCTGGGTGCTCGTTGGCGGCGTCCTGGCTGCTCTGGCCG
CGTATTGCCTGTCAACAGGCTGCGTGGTCATAGTGGGCAGGATCGTCTTGTCCGGGAAGCCGGCAGGCAG
TAGCGGAAGCAGTATTATACCTGACAGGGAGGTTCTCTACCAGGAGTTCGAAGATGTCGTGCCATGCTCA
ATGGGCGGTAAGCCTATCCCTAACCCTCTCCTCGGTCTCGATTCTACGGCTGAAGCTGCTGCAAAGGAAG
CTGCAGCTAAGGAGGCTGCAGCTAAGGCTGGATCCGTCAGTAAAGGGGAAGAATTGTTTACGGGTGTTGT
TCCGATACTTGTTGAATTGGATGGGGATGTGAATGGTCATAAATTTTCCGTTAGTGGTGAAGGGGAAGGT
GACGCTACTTATGGTAAATTGACATTGAAATTTATTTGTACTACAGGAAAACTTCCAGTCCCATGGCCGA
CTTTGGTAACGACTCTTACATATGGAGTCCAATGTTTTAGTAGGTATCCAGATCACATGAAACAACATGA
TTTCTTTAAATCAGCAATGCCTGAGGGATATGTTCAAGAACGAACAATATTCTTTAAAGATGATGGGAAC
TATAAGACAAGGGCAGAAGTCAAATTTGAAGGTGATACACTCGTTAATCGGATTGAACTGAAAGGGATAG
ATTTTAAGGAAGATGGGAATATTCTTGGGCACAAACTTGAATATAATTATAATTCCCATAATGTATACAT
AATGGCTGACAAGCAGAAGAATGGAATTAAAGTCAATTTTAAAATAAGGCATAATATAGAAGATGGGAGT
GTCCAATTGGCTGATCATTACCAACAAAATACACCTATTGGGGATGGTCCTGTCCTCTTGCCTGATAATC
ATTATCTTTCTACACAATCTGCTCTCTCAAAGGACCCTAATGAAAAGCGCGACCATATGGTGTTGTTGGA
ATTTGTCACTGCTGCAGGCATTACCCTGGGAATGGATGAACTCTATAAATGAGAATTCTAGGTACAAGTA
AACTAGTAAGCTTGGCGTAACTAGATCTTGAGACAAATGGCAGTATTCATCCACAATTTTAAAAGAAAAG
GGGGGATTGGGGGGTACAGTGCAGGGGAAAGAATAGTAGACATAATAGCAACAGACATACAAACTAAAGA
ATTACAAAAACAAATTACAAAAATTCAAAATTTTCGGGTTTATTACAGGGACAGCAGAGATCCACTTTGG
GCTCGAGCTTGGTTCATTCTCAAGCCTACGCGTTAAGTCGACAATCAACCTCTGGATTACAAAATTTGTG
AAAGATTGACTGGTATTCTTAACTATGTTGCTCCTTTTACGCTATGTGGATACGCTGCTTTAATGCCTTT
GTATCATGCTATTGCTTCCCGTATGGCTTTCATTTTCTCCTCCTTGTATAAATCCTGGTTGCTGTCTCTT
TATGAGGAGTTGTGGCCCGTTGTCAGGCAACGTGGCGTGGTGTGCACTGTGTTTGCTGACGCAACCCCCA
CTGGTTGGGGCATTGCCACCACCTGTCAGCTCCTTTCCGGGACTTTCGCTTTCCCCCTCCCTATTGCCAC
GGCGGAACTCATCGCCGCCTGCCTTGCCCGCTGCTGGACAGGGGCTCGGCTGTTGGGCACTGACAATTCC
GTGGTGTTGTCGGGGAAATCATCGTCCTTTCCTTGGCTGCTCGCCTGTGTTGCCACCTGGATTCTGCGCG
GGACGTCCTTCTGCTACGTCCCTTCGGCCCTCAATCCAGCGGACCTTCCTTCCCGCGGCCTGCTGCCGGC
TCTGCGGCCTCTTCCGCGTCTTCGCCTTCGCCCTCAGACGAGTCGGATCTCCCTTTGGGCCGCCTCCCCG
CGTCGACTTTAAGACCAATGACTTACAAGGCAGCTGTAGATCTTAGCCACTTTTTAAAAGAAAAGGGGGG
ACTGGAAGGGCTAATTCACTCCCAACGAAGACAAGATCTGCTTTTTGCTTGTACTGGGTCTCTCTGGTTA
GACCAGATCTGAGCCTGGGAGCTCTCTGGCTAACTAGGGAACCCACTGCTTAAGCCTCAATAAAGCTTGC
CTTGAGTGCTTCAAGTAGTGTGTGCCCGTCTGTTGTGTGACTCTGGTAACTAGAGATCCCTCAGACCCTT
TTAGTCAGTGTGGAAAATCTCTAGCAGTACGTATAGTAGTTCATGTCATCTTATTATTCAGTATTTATAA
CTTGCAAAGAAATGAATATCAGAGAGTGAGAGGAACTTGTTTATTGCAGCTTATAATGGTTACAAATAAA
GCAATAGCATCACAAATTTCACAAATAAAGCATTTTTTTCACTGCATTCTAGTTGTGGTTTGTCCAAACT
CATCAATGTATCTTATCATGTCTGGCTCTAGCTATCCCGCCCCTAACTCCGCCCATCCCGCCCCTAACTC
CGCCCAGTTCCGCCCATTCTCCGCCCCATGGCTGACTAATTTTTTTTATTTATGCAGAGGCCGAGGCCGC
CTCGGCCTCTGAGCTATTCCAGAAGTAGTGAGGAGGCTTTTTTGGAGGCCTAGGGACGTACCCAATTCGC
CCTATAGTGAGTCGTATTACGCGCGCTCACTGGCCGTCGTTTTACAACGTCGTGACTGGGAAAACCCTGG
CGTTACCCAACTTAATCGCCTTGCAGCACATCCCCCTTTCGCCAGCTGGCGTAATAGCGAAGAGGCCCGC
ACCGATCGCCCTTCCCAACAGTTGCGCAGCCTGAATGGCGAATGGG
[124 nt withheld, positions 6557-6680]
C
[91 nt withheld, positions 6682-6772]
A
[49 nt withheld, positions 6774-6822]
CCTTTGACGTTGGAGTCCACGTTCTTT
[37 nt withheld, positions 6850-6886]
ACCCTATCTCGGTCTATTCTTTTGATTTATAAGGGATTTTGCCGATTTCGGCCTATTGGTTAAAAAATGA
GCTGATTTAACAAAAATTTAACGCGAATTTTAACAAAATATTAACGCTTACAATTTAGGTGGCACTTTTC
GGGGAAATGTGCGCGGAACCCCTATTTGTTTATTTTTCTAAATACATTCAAATATGTATCCGCTCATGAG
ACAATAACCCTGATAAATGCTTCAATAATATTGAAAAAGGAAGAGTATGAGTATTCAACATTTCCGTGTC
GCCCTTATTCCCTTTTTTGCGGCATTTTGCCTTCCTGTTTTTGCTCACCCAGAAACGCTGGTGAAAGTAA
AAGATGCTGAAGATCAGTTGGGTGCACGAGTGGGTTACATCGAACTGGATCTCAACAGCGGTAAGATCCT
TGAGAGTTTTCGCCCCGAAGAACGTTTTCCAATGATGAGCACTTTTAAAGTTCTGCTATGTGGCGCGGTA
TTATCCCGTATTGACGCCGGGCAAGAGCAACTCGGTCGCCGCATACACTATTCTCAGAATGACTTGGTTG
AGTACTCACCAGTCACAGAAAAGCATCTTACGGATGGCATGACAGTAAGAGAATTATGCAGTGCTGCCAT
AACCATGAGTGATAACACTGCGGCCAACTTACTTCTGACAACGATCGGAGGACCGAAGGAGCTAACCGCT
TTTTTGCACAACATGGGGGATCATGTAACTCGCCTTGATCGTTGGGAACCGGAGCTGAATGAAGCCATAC
CAAACGACGAGCGTGACACCACGATGCCTGTAGCAATGGCAACAACGTTGCGCAAACTATTAACTGGCGA
ACTACTTACTCTAGCTTCCCGGCAACAATTAATAGACTGGATGGAGGCGGATAAAGTTGCAGGACCACTT
CTGCGCTCGGCCCTTCCGGCTGGCTGGTTTATTGCTGATAAATCTGGAGCCGGTGAGCGTGGGTCTCGCG
GTATCATTGCAGCACTGGGGCCAGATGGTAAGCCCTCCCGTATCGTAGTTATCTACACGACGGGGAGTCA
GGCAACTATGGATGAACGAAATAGACAGATCGCTGAGATAGGTGCCTCACTGATTAAGCATTGGTAACTG
TCAGACCAAGTTTACTCATATATACTTTAGATTGATTTAAAACTTCATTTTTAATTTAAAAGGATCTAGG
TGAAGATCCTTTTTGATAATCTCATGACCAAAATCCCTTAACGTGAGTTTTCGTTCCACTGAGCGTCAGA
CCCCGTAGAAAAGATCAAAGGATCTTCTTGAGATCCTTTTTTTCTGCGCGTAATCTGCTGCTTGCAAACA
AAAAAACCACCGCTACCAGCGGTGGTTTGTTTGCCGGATCAAGAGCTACCAACTCTTTTTCCGAAGGTAA
CTGGCTTCAGCAGAGCGCAGATACCAAATACTGTTCTTCTAGTGTAGCCGTAGTTAGGCCACCACTTCAA
GAACTCTGTAGCACCGCCTACATACCTCGCTCTGCTAATCCTGTTACCAGTGGCTGCTGCCAGTGGCGAT
AAGTCGTGTCTTACCGGGTTGGACTCAAGACGATAGTTACCGGATAAGGCGCAGCGGTCGGGCTGAACGG
GGGGTTCGTGCACACAGCCCAGCTTGGAGCGAACGACCTACACCGAACTGAGATACCTACAGCGTGAGCT
ATGAGAAAGCGCCACGCTTCCCGAAGGGAGAAAGGCGGACAGGTATCCGGTAAGCGGCAGGGTCGGAACA
GGAGAGCGCACGAGGGAGCTTCCAGGGGGAAACGCCTGGTATCTTTATAGTCCTGTCGGGTTTCGCCACC
TCTGACTTGAGCGTCGATTTTTGTGATGCTCGTCAGGGGGGCGGAGCCTATGGAAAAACGCCAGCAACGC
GGCCTTTTTACGGTTCCTGGCCTTTTGCTGGCCTTTTGCTCACATGTTCTTTCCTGCGTTATCCCCTGAT
TCTGTGGATAACCGTATTACCGCCTTTGAGTGAGCTGATACCGCTCGCCGCAGCCGAACGACCGAGCGCA
GCGAGTCAGTGAGCGAGGAAGCGGAAGA
